>Addgene plasmid #153924 | pGBW-m4136064 | addgene full sequence | sequence record 320173 | Addgene NGS Result
CACCATGTACAGCTTTGTATCTGAAGAGACAGGCACTCTCATCGTTAATTCAGTGTTGCTGTTCCTGGCA
TTTGTGGTCTTCCTTTTAGTGACCCTAGCGATACTGACGGCCCTCCGGCTGTGCGCTTATTGTTGTAACA
TTGTCAACGTTAGTCTCGTGAAGCCCTCGTTCTACGTTTATTCCCGCGTGAAAAATCTAAACAGCTCCCG
TGTGCCTGATCTTCTTGTCTAAGCTAGCTTGACTGACTGAGATACAGCGTACCTTCAGCTCACAGACATG
ATAAGATACATTGATGAGTTTGGACAAACCACAACTAGAATGCAGTGAAAAAAATGCTTTATTTGTGAAA
TTTGTGATGCTATTGCTTTATTTGTAACCATTATAAGCTGCAATAAACAAGTTAACAACAACAATTGCAT
TCATTTTATGTTTCAGGTTCAGGGGGAGGTGTGGGAGGTTTTTTAAAGCAAGTAAAACCTCTACAAATGT
GGTATTGGCCCATCTCTATCGGTATCGTAGCATAACCCCTTGGGGCCTCTAAACGGGTCTTGAGGGGTTT
TTTGTGCCCCTCGGGCCGGATTGCTATCTACCGGCATTGGCGCAGAAAAAAATGCCTGATGCGACGCTGC
GCGTCTTATACTCCCACATATGCCAGATTCAGCAACGGATACGGCTTCCCCAACTTGCCCACTTCCATAC
GTGTCCTCCTTACCAGAAATTTATCCTTAAGGTCGTCAGCTATCCTGCAGGCGATCTCTCGATTTCGATC
AAGACATTCCTTTAATGGTCTTTTCTGGACACCACTAGGGGTCAGAAGTAGTTCATCAAACTTTCTTCCC
TCCCTAATCTCATTGGTTACCTTGGGCTATCGAAACTTAATTAACCAGTCAAGTCAGCTACTTGGCGAGA
TCGACTTGTCTGGGTTTCGACTACGCTCAGAATTGCGTCAGTCAAGTTCGATCTGGTCCTTGCTATTGCA
CCCGTTCTCCGATTACGAGTTTCATTTAAATCATGTGAGCAAAAGGCCAGCAAAAGGCCAGGAACCGTAA
AAAGGCCGCGTTGCTGGCGTTTTTCCATAGGCTCCGCCCCCCTGACGAGCATCACAAAAATCGACGCTCA
AGTCAGAGGTGGCGAAACCCGACAGGACTATAAAGATACCAGGCGTTTCCCCCTGGAAGCTCCCTCGTGC
GCTCTCCTGTTCCGACCCTGCCGCTTACCGGATACCTGTCCGCCTTTCTCCCTTCGGGAAGCGTGGCGCT
TTCTCATAGCTCACGCTGTAGGTATCTCAGTTCGGTGTAGGTCGTTCGCTCCAAGCTGGGCTGTGTGCAC
GAACCCCCCGTTCAGCCCGACCGCTGCGCCTTATCCGGTAACTATCGTCTTGAGTCCAACCCGGTAAGAC
ACGACTTATCGCCACTGGCAGCAGCCACTGGTAACAGGATTAGCAGAGCGAGGTATGTAGGCGGTGCTAC
AGAGTTCTTGAAGTGGTGGCCTAACTACGGCTACACTAGAAGAACAGTATTTGGTATCTGCGCTCTGCTG
AAGCCAGTTACCTTCGGAAAAAGAGTTGGTAGCTCTTGATCCGGCAAACAAACCACCGCTGGTAGCGGTG
GTTTTTTTGTTTGCAAGCAGCAGATTACGCGCAGAAAAAAAGGATCTCAAGAAGATCCTTTGATCTTTTC
TACGGGGTCTGACGCTCAGTGGAACGAAAACTCACGTTAAGGGATTTTGGTCATGAGATTATCAAAAAGG
ATCTTCACCTAGATCCTTTTAAATTAAAAATGAAGTTTTAAATCAATCTAAAGTATATATGAGTAAACTT
GGTCTGACAGTTACCAATGCTTAATCAGTGAGGCACCTATCTCAGCGATCTGTCTATTTCGTTCATCCAT
AGTTGCATTTAAATTTCCGAACTCTCCAAGGCCCTCGTCGGAAAATCTTCAAACCTTTCGTCCGATCCAT
CTTGCAGGCTACCTCTCGAACGAACTATCGCAAGTCTCTTGGCCGGCCTTGCGCCTTGGCTATTGCTTGG
CAGCGCCTATCGCCAGGTATTACTCCAATCCCGAATATCCGAGATCGGGATCACCCGAGAGAAGTTCAAC
CTACATCCTCAATCCCGATCTATCCGAGATCCGAGGAATATCGAAATCGGGGCGCGCCTGGTGTACCGAG
AACGATCCTCTCAGTGCGAGTCTCGACGATCCATATCGTTGCTTGGCAGTCAGCCAGTCGGAATCCAGCT
TGGGACCCAGGAAGTCCAATCGTCAGATATTGTACTCAAGCCTGGTCACGGCAGCGTACCGATCTGTTTA
AACCTAGATATTGATAGTCTGATCGGTCAACGTATAATCGAGTCCTAGCTTTTGCAAACATCTATCAAGA
GACAGGATCAGCAGGAGGCTTTCGCATGAGTATTCAACATTTCCGTGTCGCCCTTATTCCCTTTTTTGCG
GCATTTTGCCTTCCTGTTTTTGCTCACCCAGAAACGCTGGTGAAAGTAAAAGATGCTGAAGATCAGTTGG
GTGCGCGAGTGGGTTACATCGAACTGGATCTCAACAGCGGTAAGATCCTTGAGAGTTTTCGCCCCGAAGA
ACGCTTTCCAATGATGAGCACTTTTAAAGTTCTGCTATGTGGCGCGGTATTATCCCGTATTGACGCCGGG
CAAGAGCAACTCGGTCGCCGCATACACTATTCTCAGAATGACTTGGTTGAGTATTCACCAGTCACAGAAA
AGCATCTTACGGATGGCATGACAGTAAGAGAATTATGCAGTGCTGCCATAACCATGAGTGATAACACTGC
GGCCAACTTACTTCTGACAACGATTGGAGGACCGAAGGAGCTAACCGCTTTTTTGCACAACATGGGGGAT
CATGTAACTCGCCTTGATCGTTGGGAACCGGAGCTGAATGAAGCCATACCAAACGACGAGCGTGACACCA
CGATGCCTGTAGCAATGGCAACAACCTTGCGTAAACTATTAACTGGCGAACTACTTACTCTAGCTTCCCG
GCAACAGTTGATAGACTGGATGGAGGCGGATAAAGTTGCAGGACCACTTCTGCGCTCGGCCCTTCCGGCT
GGCTGGTTTATTGCTGATAAATCTGGAGCCGGTGAGCGTGGGTCTCGCGGTATCATTGCAGCACTGGGGC
CAGATGGTAAGCCCTCCCGTATCGTAGTTATCTACACGACGGGGAGTCAGGCAACTATGGATGAACGAAA
TAGACAGATCGCTGAGATAGGTGCCTCACTGATTAAGCATTGGTAACCGATTCTAGGTGCATTGGCGCAG
AAAAAAATGCCTGATGCGACGCTGCGCGTCTTATACTCCCACATATGCCAGATTCAGCAACGGATACGGC
TTCCCCAACTTGCCCACTTCCATACGTGTCCTCCTTACCAGAAATTTATCCTTAAGATCCCGAATCGTTT
AAACTCGACTCTGGCTCTATCGAATCTCCGTCGTTTCGAGCTTACGCGAACAGCCGTGGCGCTCATTTGC
TCGTCGGGCATCGAATCTCGTCAGCTATCGTCAGCTTACCTTTTTGGCAGCGATCGCGGCTCCCGACATC
TTGGACCATTAGCTCCACAGGTATCTTCTTCCCTCTAGTGGTCATAACAGCAGCTTCAGCTACCTCTCAA
TTCAAAAAACCCCTCAAGACCCGTTTAGAGGCCCCAAGGGGTTATGCTATCAATCGTTGCGTTACACACA
CAAAAAACCAACACACATCCATCTTCGATGGATAGCGATTTTATTATCTAACTGCTGATCGAGTGTAGCC
AGATCTAGTAATCAATTACGGGGTCATTAGTTCATAGCCCATATATGGAGTTCCGCGTTACATAACTTAC
GGTAAATGGCCCGCCTGGCTGACCGCCCAACGACCCCCGCCCATTGACGTCAATAATGACGTATGTTCCC
ATAGTAACGCCAATAGGGACTTTCCATTGACGTCAATGGGTGGAGTATTTACGGTAAACTGCCCACTTGG
CAGTACATCAAGTGTATCATATGCCAAGTACGCCCCCTATTGACGTCAATGACGGTAAATGGCCCGCCTG
GCATTATGCCCAGTACATGACCTTATGGGACTTTCCTACTTGGCAGTACATCTACGTATTAGTCATCGCT
ATTACCATGCTGATGCGGTTTTGGCAGTACATCAATGGGCGTGGATAGCGGTTTGACTCACGGGGATTTC
CAAGTCTCCACCCCATTGACGTCAATGGGAGTTTGTTTTGGCACCAAAATCAACGGGACTTTCCAAAATG
TCGTAACAACTCCGCCCCATTGACGCAAATGGGCGGTAGGCGTGTACGGTGGGAGGTCTATATAAGCAGA
GCTGGTTTAGTGAACCGTCAGATCAGATCTTTGTCGATCCTACCATCCACTCGACACACCCGCCAGCGGC
CGC
Features (pLannotate 1.2.2; 16 found; start..end, strand, type, name):
      5..229     +  CDS            E: VEMP_SARS2 - Experimental evidence at protein level: Swiss-Prot protein existence level 1. Plays a central role in virus morphogenesis and assembly. Acts as a viroporin and self-assembles in host membranes forming pentameric protein-lipid pores that allow ion transport. Also plays a role in the induction of apoptosis (By similarity). Regulates the localization of S protein at cis-Golgi, the place of virus budding (PubMed:33229438). May act by slowing down the cell secretory pathway (PubMed:33229438). May interfere with tight-junction stability by interacting with host MPP5. This would result i
    282..403     -  polyA_signal   SV40 poly(A) signal: SV40 polyadenylation signal
    426..495     -  CDS            large T antigen (fragment): large T antigen from SV40 (simian virus 40)
    518..564     +  terminator     T7 terminator: transcription terminator for bacteriophage T7 RNA polymerase
    594..730     +  terminator     rrnG terminator: transcription terminator from the E. coli ribosomal RNA rrnG operon (Albrechtsen et al., 1991)
    775..846     +  misc_feature   3' β-globin insulator: insulator downstream of the human β-globin locus (Farrell et al., 2002)
   1072..1660    -  rep_origin     ori: high-copy-number ColE1/pMB1/pBR322/pUC origin of replication
   1832..1896    -  CDS            bla(M) (fragment): β-lactamase lacking the signal sequence; bla(M); allows cytosolic expression of β-lactamase
   2406..3266    +  CDS            AmpR: β-lactamase; bla; confers resistance to ampicillin, carbenicillin, and related antibiotics
   3279..3415    +  terminator     rrnG terminator: transcription terminator from the E. coli ribosomal RNA rrnG operon (Albrechtsen et al., 1991)
   3567..3638    +  misc_feature   5' β-globin insulator: insulator upstream of the human β-globin locus (Farrell et al., 2002)
   3643..3689    -  terminator     T7 terminator: transcription terminator for bacteriophage T7 RNA polymerase
   3707..3755    -  polyA_signal   poly(A) signal: synthetic polyadenylation signal
   3836..4139    +  enhancer       CMV enhancer: human cytomegalovirus immediate early enhancer
   4212..4229    -  promoter       CMV promoter (fragment): human cytomegalovirus (CMV) immediate early promoter
   4292..4343    +  promoter       CMVd2 promoter: truncated human cytomegalovirus (CMV) immediate early promoter that yields moderately reduced expression relative to the full-length promoter
