[The description below was written by a language model from this plasmid's Addgene catalogue record and pLannotate feature annotations shown in this document.]
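Description:
pGBW-m4136064 is a mammalian expression plasmid carrying the wild-type envelope (E) gene of SARS-CoV-2 in the pTwist_CMV_6 backbone. It is propagated in E. coli as a high-copy plasmid through a ColE1/pUC-type origin of replication and is selected with ampicillin via a full-length β-lactamase (AmpR) gene. The sequenced plasmid is about 4.4 kb. No mammalian selection marker is annotated, which suggests the plasmid is suited mainly to transient transfection.

The payload is a short open reading frame of roughly 220 bp matching the E protein. E is a small viroporin that assembles into pentameric ion-conducting pores in host membranes and contributes to virion morphogenesis and assembly. No epitope tag or reporter fusion is annotated or recorded. In the circular map, expression is driven by the human cytomegalovirus immediate-early enhancer, followed by elements annotated as a CMV promoter fragment and a truncated CMVd2 promoter, lying just upstream of the coding sequence across the sequence origin. An SV40 polyadenylation signal sits downstream of the insert, although the annotation places it on the opposite strand, alongside a small SV40 large T antigen fragment.

The expression unit is bracketed by 5' and 3' human β-globin insulator elements, T7 and rrnG transcription terminators, and an upstream synthetic poly(A) signal. These features presumably isolate the cassette from read-through transcription arising in the bacterial backbone.

The stated purpose is expression of the E protein in mammalian cells. The record does not specify particular downstream applications, and the cloning method is listed as unknown.
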