Addgene plasmid #153924: pGBW-m4136064
Purpose: Mammalian expression plasmid for SARS-CoV-2 E (envelope)
Depositing lab: Ginkgo Bioworks & Benjie Chen.
Backbone
  Vector backbone: pTwist_CMV_6
  Backbone size w/o insert (bp): 4180
  Vector type: Mammalian Expression
Growth in bacteria
  Bacterial resistance: Ampicillin, 100 μg/mL
  Growth temperature: 37°C
  Growth strain: DH5alpha
  Copy number: High Copy
Gene/Insert
  Gene/Insert name: SARS-CoV-2 E (envelope) (alt names: envelope protein; E protein)
  Species: Severe acute respiratory syndrome coronavirus 2
  Insert size (bp): 221
  Mutation: wt
  Entrez Gene: E (a.k.a. GU280_gp04)
  Promoter: CMV
  Cloning method: Unknown
Resource information
  A portion of this plasmid was derived from a plasmid made by: GinkgoBioworks
Depositor comments: NCBI reference sequence: 43740570
How to cite: pGBW-m4136064 was a gift from Ginkgo Bioworks & Benjie Chen (Addgene plasmid # 153924 ; http://n2t.net/addgene:153924 ; RRID:Addgene_153924)
